Addgene plasmid #232204: pRExT2A-NT-BmNG
Purpose: Endogenous tagging of genes by CRISPR/Cas9-mediated homologous recombination; for N-terminal tagging: BSD-3xTy-T2A-3xTy-mNeonGreen
Depositing lab: Calvin Tiengwe. Depositing organization: Imperial College London. Publication: A high-throughput protein tagging toolkit that retains endogenous untranslated regions for studying gene regulation in kinetoplastids. Carbajo CG, Han X, Savur B, Upadhyaya A, Taha F, Tinti M, Wheeler RJ, Yates PA, Tiengwe C. Open Biol. 2025 Feb;15(2):240334. doi: 10.1098/rsob.240334. Epub 2025 Feb 26. PubMed 39999874.
Backbone
  Vector backbone: pUC57 simple
  Vector type: Bacterial Expression
  Selectable markers: Blasticidin ; in Trypanosoma brucei
Growth in bacteria
  Bacterial resistance: Ampicillin, 100 μg/mL
  Growth temperature: 37°C
  Growth strain: DH5alpha
  Copy number: Unknown
Gene/Insert
  Gene/Insert name: mNeongreen
  Species: Synthetic
  Cloning method: Gene Synthesis
Terms and licenses: Academic/Nonprofit Terms; Industry Terms: Not Available to Industry
Depositor comments: This plasmid template contains no kinetoplastid-specific sequences, so it is fully compatible with mammalian and other eukaryotic systems. Please visit https://doi.org/10.1101/2024.11.02.621556 for bioRxiv preprint.
How to cite: pRExT2A-NT-BmNG was a gift from Calvin Tiengwe (Addgene plasmid # 232204 ; http://n2t.net/addgene:232204 ; RRID:Addgene_232204)
