[The description below was written by a language model from this plasmid's Addgene catalogue record and pLannotate feature annotations shown in this document.]
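Description:
pRExT2A-NT-BmNG is a 4.2 kb template plasmid built on the pUC57 simple cloning backbone, intended as a source of donor DNA for endogenous gene tagging by CRISPR/Cas9-mediated homologous recombination. It is propagated in E. coli through the high-copy ColE1/pUC origin and selected with ampicillin via the β-lactamase gene and its native promoter. The remaining backbone annotations (lacZα fragment, lac promoter and operator, CAP binding site, and short lacI, rop and bom fragments) are pUC-type remnants flanking the synthesized insert and play no stated role in the tagging function. Although catalogued as a bacterial expression vector, it mainly serves as a cassette template.

The payload is a promoterless N-terminal tagging module described as BSD-3xTy-T2A-3xTy-mNeonGreen. The feature table confirms the blasticidin S deaminase coding sequence followed, after a gap of about 300 nt, by mNeonGreen on the same strand. The Ty epitope repeats and T2A peptide are not annotated but presumably occupy that gap. When integrated in frame at the start of a target gene, the cassette should be expressed from the endogenous locus as a single open reading frame. Ribosomal skipping at T2A would then separate the Ty-tagged resistance marker from the 3xTy-mNeonGreen-tagged target protein. Because no exogenous regulatory or intergenic sequences are supplied, the design keeps the gene's native untranslated regions, which suits studies of gene regulation in kinetoplastids. Blasticidin selection is recorded for Trypanosoma brucei. The depositor notes that the template contains no kinetoplastid-specific sequences and so is compatible with mammalian and other eukaryotic systems. Homology arms and guide RNAs are not part of this plasmid.
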