Features (pLannotate 1.2.2; 12 found; start..end, strand, type, name):
    137..236     +  misc_feature   bom (fragment): basis of mobility region from pBR322
    242..399     -  CDS            lacZα (fragment): LacZα fragment of β-galactosidase; lacZ fragment
    467..856     +  CDS            bsd: BSD_ASPTE - Experimental evidence at protein level: Swiss-Prot protein existence level 1. Catalyzes the deamination of the cytosine moiety of the antibiotics blasticidin S, cytomycin and acetylblasticidin S. From Aspergillus terreus.
   1166..1873    +  CDS            mNeonGreen: mNeonGreen is a basic (constitutively fluorescent) green/yellow fluorescent protein published in 2013, derived from Branchiostoma lanceolatum. It is reported to be a very rapidly-maturing monomer with moderate acid sensitivity.
   1999..2015    -  protein_bind   lac operator: The lac repressor binds to the lac operator to inhibit transcription in E. coli. This inhibition can be relieved by adding lactose or isopropyl-β-D-thiogalactopyranoside (IPTG). lac repressor encoded by lacI
   2023..2053    -  promoter       lac promoter: promoter for the E. coli lac operon
   2068..2089    -  protein_bind   CAP binding site: CAP binding activates transcription in the presence of cAMP. E. coli catabolite activator protein
   2102..2194    -  CDS            lacI (fragment): lac repressor; lacI; The lac repressor binds to the lac operator to inhibit transcription in E. coli. This inhibition can be relieved by adding lactose or isopropyl-β-D-thiogalactopyranoside (IPTG).
   2377..2965    -  rep_origin     ori: high-copy-number ColE1/pMB1/pBR322/pUC origin of replication
   3136..3996    -  CDS            AmpR: β-lactamase; bla; confers resistance to ampicillin, carbenicillin, and related antibiotics
   3997..4101    -  promoter       AmpR promoter: bla
   4196..35      +  CDS            rop (fragment) (across the origin): Rop protein, which maintains plasmids at low copy number; rop
>Addgene plasmid #232204 | pRExT2A-NT-BmNG | addgene full sequence | sequence record 463546 | Addgene NGS Result
TCGCGCGTTTCGGTGATGACGGTGAAAACCTCTGACACATGCAGCTCCCGGAGACGGTCACAGCTTGTCT
GTAAGCGGATGCCGGGAGCAGACAAGCCCGTCAGGGCGCGTCAGCGGGTGTTGGCGGGTGTCGGGGCTGG
CTTAACTATGCGGCATCAGAGCAGATTGTACTGAGAGTGCACCATATGCGGTGTGAAATACCGCACAGAT
GCGTAAGGAGAAAATACCGCATCAGGCGCCATTCGCCATTCAGGCTGCGCAACTGTTGGGAAGGGCGATC
GGTGCGGGCCTCTTCGCTATTACGCCAGCTGGCGAAAGGGGGATGTGCTGCAAGGCGATTAAGTTGGGTA
ACGCCAGGGTTTTCCCAGTCACGACGTTGTAAAACGACGGCCAGTGAATTGGAGATCGGTACTTCGCGAA
TGCGTCGAGATATCGGGCCCGTATAATGCAGACCTGCTGCGAATTCATGCCTTTGTCTCAAGAAGAATCC
ACCCTCATTGAAAGAGCAACGGCTACAATCAACAGCATCCCCATCTCTGAAGACTACAGCGTCGCCAGCG
CAGCTCTCTCTAGCGACGGCCGCATCTTCACTGGTGTCAATGTATATCATTTTACTGGGGGACCTTGTGC
AGAACTCGTGGTGCTGGGCACTGCTGCTGCTGCGGCAGCTGGCAACCTGACTTGTATCGTCGCGATCGGA
AATGAGAACAGGGGCATCTTGAGCCCCTGCGGACGGTGCCGACAGGTGCTTCTCGATCTGCATCCTGGGA
TCAAAGCCATAGTGAAGGACAGTGATGGACAGCCGACGGCAGTTGGGATTCGTGAATTGCTGCCCTCTGG
TTATGTGTGGGAGGGCCCATGGGAGGTACACACAAACCAGGACCCACTGGACGGCTCCGAGGTGCATACC
AATCAAGATCCGCTGGACGGCTCTGAAGTTCACACCAATCAAGATCCCTTGGATGGTTCTGGTAGTGGTT
CCGGTTCCGGTTCTCGCGCGGAGGGTCGTGGTAGCCTGCTCACGTGTGGTGACGTGGAGGAGAACCCAGG
TCCGGGTACCGAGGTACATACAAATCAGGACCCCCTCGATGGTAGTGAAGTCCATACAAATCAGGACCCG
CTGGATGGCTCAGAGGTTCATACGAACCAAGATCCTCTTGATAAGCTTGTCTCGAAAGGTGAGGAAGACA
ATATGGCCAGCTTGCCAGCAACGCACGAGCTTCATATATTTGGGTCGATCAACGGTGTGGATTTCGACAT
GGTGGGTCAAGGCACAGGTAATCCTAATGACGGGTATGAAGAACTCAATTTGAAGAGCACTAAGGGAGAT
CTCCAGTTTTCCCCGTGGATTCTTGTGCCGCATATTGGTTATGGTTTTCATCAGTACTTACCATACCCCG
ATGGAATGTCGCCCTTCCAAGCAGCTATGGTGGACGGCTCGGGGTATCAAGTACATCGCACCATGCAATT
TGAGGACGGAGCATCCCTCACCGTAAACTACCGCTATACGTATGAGGGGAGCCACATAAAAGGTGAGGCT
CAAGTTAAAGGCACAGGCTTCCCAGCTGACGGCCCGGTCATGACCAATTCATTAACCGCTGCTGATTGGT
GCCGTTCTAAGAAGACCTACCCTAACGACAAGACGATCATTAGTACTTTTAAGTGGAGTTATACCACAGG
AAACGGAAAGCGGTATCGAAGCACTGCTCGAACAACCTACACATTTGCGAAGCCAATGGCCGCGAACTAC
TTGAAGAACCAGCCAATGTATGTGTTTCGAAAAACGGAACTGAAGCATTCGAAAACCGAGCTTAATTTTA
AAGAGTGGCAGAAGGCGTTTACAGACGTGATGGGGATGGACGAATTGTATAAGGGATCCGGATCAGGATC
TGGATCAGGATCGGGTAGTGAGCTCCTGCAGGATGCCGGGACCGACGAGTGCAGAGGCGTGCAAGCGAGC
TTGGCGTAATCATGGTCATAGCTGTTTCCTGTGTGAAATTGTTATCCGCTCACAATTCCACACAACATAC
GAGCCGGAAGCATAAAGTGTAAAGCCTGGGGTGCCTAATGAGTGAGCTAACTCACATTAATTGCGTTGCG
CTCACTGCCCGCTTTCCAGTCGGGAAACCTGTCGTGCCAGCTGCATTAATGAATCGGCCAACGCGCGGGG
AGAGGCGGTTTGCGTATTGGGCGCTCTTCCGCTTCCTCGCTCACTGACTCGCTGCGCTCGGTCGTTCGGC
TGCGGCGAGCGGTATCAGCTCACTCAAAGGCGGTAATACGGTTATCCACAGAATCAGGGGATAACGCAGG
AAAGAACATGTGAGCAAAAGGCCAGCAAAAGGCCAGGAACCGTAAAAAGGCCGCGTTGCTGGCGTTTTTC
CATAGGCTCCGCCCCCCTGACGAGCATCACAAAAATCGACGCTCAAGTCAGAGGTGGCGAAACCCGACAG
GACTATAAAGATACCAGGCGTTTCCCCCTGGAAGCTCCCTCGTGCGCTCTCCTGTTCCGACCCTGCCGCT
TACCGGATACCTGTCCGCCTTTCTCCCTTCGGGAAGCGTGGCGCTTTCTCATAGCTCACGCTGTAGGTAT
CTCAGTTCGGTGTAGGTCGTTCGCTCCAAGCTGGGCTGTGTGCACGAACCCCCCGTTCAGCCCGACCGCT
GCGCCTTATCCGGTAACTATCGTCTTGAGTCCAACCCGGTAAGACACGACTTATCGCCACTGGCAGCAGC
CACTGGTAACAGGATTAGCAGAGCGAGGTATGTAGGCGGTGCTACAGAGTTCTTGAAGTGGTGGCCTAAC
TACGGCTACACTAGAAGAACAGTATTTGGTATCTGCGCTCTGCTGAAGCCAGTTACCTTCGGAAAAAGAG
TTGGTAGCTCTTGATCCGGCAAACAAACCACCGCTGGTAGCGGTGGTTTTTTTGTTTGCAAGCAGCAGAT
TACGCGCAGAAAAAAAGGATCTCAAGAAGATCCTTTGATCTTTTCTACGGGGTCTGACGCTCAGTGGAAC
GAAAACTCACGTTAAGGGATTTTGGTCATGAGATTATCAAAAAGGATCTTCACCTAGATCCTTTTAAATT
AAAAATGAAGTTTTAAATCAATCTAAAGTATATATGAGTAAACTTGGTCTGACAGTTACCAATGCTTAAT
CAGTGAGGCACCTATCTCAGCGATCTGTCTATTTCGTTCATCCATAGTTGCCTGACTCCCCGTCGTGTAG
ATAACTACGATACGGGAGGGCTTACCATCTGGCCCCAGTGCTGCAATGATACCGCGAGACCCACGCTCAC
CGGCTCCAGATTTATCAGCAATAAACCAGCCAGCCGGAAGGGCCGAGCGCAGAAGTGGTCCTGCAACTTT
ATCCGCCTCCATCCAGTCTATTAATTGTTGCCGGGAAGCTAGAGTAAGTAGTTCGCCAGTTAATAGTTTG
CGCAACGTTGTTGCCATTGCTACAGGCATCGTGGTGTCACGCTCGTCGTTTGGTATGGCTTCATTCAGCT
CCGGTTCCCAACGATCAAGGCGAGTTACATGATCCCCCATGTTGTGCAAAAAAGCGGTTAGCTCCTTCGG
TCCTCCGATCGTTGTCAGAAGTAAGTTGGCCGCAGTGTTATCACTCATGGTTATGGCAGCACTGCATAAT
TCTCTTACTGTCATGCCATCCGTAAGATGCTTTTCTGTGACTGGTGAGTACTCAACCAAGTCATTCTGAG
AATAGTGTATGCGGCGACCGAGTTGCTCTTGCCCGGCGTCAATACGGGATAATACCGCGCCACATAGCAG
AACTTTAAAAGTGCTCATCATTGGAAAACGTTCTTCGGGGCGAAAACTCTCAAGGATCTTACCGCTGTTG
AGATCCAGTTCGATGTAACCCACTCGTGCACCCAACTGATCTTCAGCATCTTTTACTTTCACCAGCGTTT
CTGGGTGAGCAAAAACAGGAAGGCAAAATGCCGCAAAAAAGGGAATAAGGGCGACACGGAAATGTTGAAT
ACTCATACTCTTCCTTTTTCAATATTATTGAAGCATTTATCAGGGTTATTGTCTCATGAGCGGATACATA
TTTGAATGTATTTAGAAAAATAAACAAATAGGGGTTCCGCGCACATTTCCCCGAAAAGTGCCACCTGACG
TCTAAGAAACCATTATTATCATGACATTAACCTATAAAAATAGGCGTATCACGAGGCCCTTTCGTC
